Addgene plasmid #248360: pNTA-uTEV3-GSG-t2A-EBFP
Purpose: Lentiviral vector that can express uTEV3. Expressed off of CMV tet ON promoter with EBFP marker
Depositing lab: Arnab Mukherjee. Depositing organization: University of California, Santa Barbara. Publication: A programmable genetic platform for engineering noninvasive biosensors. Chacko AN, Dhanabalan KM, Wan J, Chien R, Anderson NT, Xu B, Pham K, Tiwari R, Mukherjee A. Sci Adv. 2026 Jan 16;12(3):eaec1211. doi: 10.1126/sciadv.aec1211. Epub 2026 Jan 14. PubMed 41533785.
Backbone
  Vector backbone: pLenti
  Vector type: Lentiviral
Growth in bacteria
  Bacterial resistance: Ampicillin, 100 μg/mL
  Growth temperature: 37°C
  Growth strain: NEB Stable
  Copy number: Low Copy
Gene/Insert
  Gene/Insert name: uTEV3-GSG-t2A-EBFP
  Species: Synthetic
  Promoter: tight TRE
  Cloning method: Gibson Cloning
Terms and licenses: Academic/Nonprofit Terms; Industry Terms: Not Available to Industry
Depositor comments: Please visit https://doi.org/10.1101/2025.09.07.674790 for bioRxiv preprint.
How to cite: pNTA-uTEV3-GSG-t2A-EBFP was a gift from Arnab Mukherjee (Addgene plasmid # 248360 ; http://n2t.net/addgene:248360 ; RRID:Addgene_248360)
