[The description below was written by a language model from this plasmid's Addgene catalogue record and pLannotate feature annotations shown in this document.]
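Description:
pNTA-uTEV3-GSG-t2A-EBFP is a lentiviral transfer plasmid built on a pLenti backbone for doxycycline-regulated expression of the uTEV3 variant of tobacco etch virus protease together with a blue fluorescent marker. The viral genome portion has a third-generation-style layout. An RSV promoter drives a chimeric truncated 5' LTR, followed by the HIV-1 Ψ packaging signal with a gag fragment, the Rev response element for nuclear export of the unspliced genomic RNA, and the cPPT/CTS element that aids nuclear import. A WPRE downstream of the payload enhances transcript stability and expression. A truncated 3' LTR, annotated by the software as a second truncated 5' LTR, closes the genome and is followed by an SV40 polyadenylation signal and SV40 origin. The bacterial portion carries a ColE1/pUC-type origin, an f1 origin and an ampicillin resistance gene. The origin is annotated as high-copy, although the catalogue entry lists the plasmid as low copy.

The synthetic insert was assembled by Gibson cloning. It sits between residual attB1 and attB2 Gateway sites downstream of a tight TRE promoter, which consists of seven tet operators fused to a minimal CMV promoter. Transcription therefore depends on a tetracycline-controlled transactivator, which does not appear in the feature table and presumably must be supplied separately. The single open reading frame encodes the TEV protease, a GSG linker and a T2A self-cleaving peptide, then EBFP (annotated as EBFP2), so that ribosomal skipping yields separate protease and reporter proteins and blue fluorescence marks expressing cells. No mammalian drug selection marker is annotated. The record ties the construct to work on a programmable genetic platform for noninvasive biosensors, where it would supply inducible site-specific protease activity in transduced mammalian cells.
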