Features (pLannotate 1.2.2; 30 found; start..end, strand, type, name):
     81..206     -  misc_feature   HIV-1 Ψ: packaging signal of human immunodeficiency virus type 1
    253..433     -  LTR            5' LTR (truncated): truncated 5' long terminal repeat (LTR) from HIV-1
    434..660     -  promoter       RSV promoter: Rous sarcoma virus enhancer/promoter
    688..706     -  promoter       T3 promoter: promoter for bacteriophage T3 RNA polymerase
    751..767     -  protein_bind   lac operator: The lac repressor binds to the lac operator to inhibit transcription in E. coli. This inhibition can be relieved by adding lactose or isopropyl-β-D-thiogalactopyranoside (IPTG). lac repressor encoded by lacI
    775..805     -  promoter       lac promoter: promoter for the E. coli lac operon
    820..841     -  protein_bind   CAP binding site: CAP binding activates transcription in the presence of cAMP. E. coli catabolite activator protein
    854..946     -  CDS            lacI (fragment): lac repressor; lacI; The lac repressor binds to the lac operator to inhibit transcription in E. coli. This inhibition can be relieved by adding lactose or isopropyl-β-D-thiogalactopyranoside (IPTG).
   1129..1717    -  rep_origin     ori: high-copy-number ColE1/pMB1/pBR322/pUC origin of replication
   1888..2748    -  CDS            AmpR: β-lactamase; bla; confers resistance to ampicillin, carbenicillin, and related antibiotics
   2749..2853    -  promoter       AmpR promoter: bla
   2906..3334    -  rep_origin     f1 ori (sequence partly withheld): f1 bacteriophage origin of replication; arrow indicates direction of (+) strand synthesis
   3339..3494    -  CDS            lacZα (fragment): LacZα fragment of β-galactosidase; lacZ fragment
   3502..3520    +  promoter       T7 promoter: promoter for bacteriophage T7 RNA polymerase
   3541..3676    -  rep_origin     SV40 ori: SV40 origin of replication
   3716..3837    -  polyA_signal   SV40 poly(A) signal: SV40 polyadenylation signal
   3909..4089    -  LTR            5' LTR (truncated): truncated 5' long terminal repeat (LTR) from HIV-1
   4075..4212    -  CDS            nef (fragment): NEF_HV1LA - Experimental evidence at protein level: Swiss-Prot protein existence level 1. Extracellular Nef protein targets CD4(+) T-lymphocytes for apoptosis by interacting with CXCR4 surface receptors. From Human immunodeficiency virus type 1 group M subtype B (isolate Lai) (HIV-1).
   4275..4863    -  misc_feature   WPRE: woodchuck hepatitis virus posttranscriptional regulatory element
   4894..4918    +  protein_bind   attB2: mutant version of attB; recombination site for the Gateway® BP reaction BP Clonase™
   4943..5659    -  CDS            EBFP2: enhanced blue variant of GFP (Ai et al., 2007) mammalian codon-optimized
   5723..6430    -  CDS            TEV protease: tobacco etch virus protease (Kapust et al., 2001)
   6471..6523    -  misc_feature   MCS: multiple cloning site
   6552..6576    -  protein_bind   attB1: mutant version of attB; recombination site for the Gateway® BP reaction BP Clonase™
   6623..6649    -  misc_feature   MCS (fragment): pUC18/19 multiple cloning site
   6654..6899    -  promoter       tight TRE promoter (fragment): Tet-responsive promoter PTight, consisting of seven tet operator sequences followed by the minimal CMV promoter
   6919..7036    -  misc_feature   cPPT/CTS: central polypurine tract and central termination sequence of HIV-1
   7055..7155    -  CDS            Rev (fragment): human immunodeficiency virus 1 (HIV-1) Rev protein; rev; enhances nuclear export of unspliced and incompletely spliced viral mRNAs
   7478..7814    -  ncRNA          RRE: Accession: RF00036 - HIV Rev response element
   7911..97      -  CDS            HIV-1 gag (fragment) (across the origin): gag protein from human immunodeficiency virus 1; gag
>Addgene plasmid #248360 | pNTA-uTEV3-GSG-t2A-EBFP | addgene full sequence | sequence record 493094 | Addgene NGS Result
TTTAATTTATATTTTTTCTTTCCCCCTGGCCTTAACCGAATTTTTTCCCATCGCGATCTAATTCTCCCCC
GCTTAATACTGACGCTCTCGCACCCATCTCTCTCCTTCTAGCCTCCGCTAGTCAAAATTTTTGGCGTACT
CACCAGTCGCCGCCCCTCGCCTCTTGCCGTGCGCGCTTCAGCAAGCCGAGTCCTGCGTCGAGAGAGCTCC
TCTGGTTTCCCTTTCGCTTTCAAGTCCCTGTTCGGGCGCCACTGCTAGAGATTTTCCACACTGACTAAAA
GGGTCTGAGGGATCTCTAGTTACCAGAGTCACACAACAGACGGGCACACACTACTTGAAGCACTCAAGGC
AAGCTTTATTGAGGCTTAAGCAGTGGGTTCCCTAGTTAGCCAGAGAGCTCCCAGGCTCAGATCTGGTCTA
ACCAGAGAGACCCGTTTATGTATCGAGCTAGGCACTTAAATACAATATCTCTGCAATGCGGCAATTCAGT
GGTTCGTCCAATCCATGTCAGACCCGTCTGTTGCCTTCCTAATAAGGCACGATCGTACCACCTTACTTCC
ACCAATCGGCATGCACGGTGCTTTTTCTCTCCTTGTAAGGCATGTTGCTAACTCATCGTTACCATGTTGC
AAGACTACAAGAGTATTGCATAAGACTACATTAAGCTTGCAGCTCCAGCTTTTGTTCCCTTTAGTGAGGG
TTAATTGCGCGCTTGGCGTAATCATGGTCATAGCTGTTTCCTGTGTGAAATTGTTATCCGCTCACAATTC
CACACAACATACGAGCCGGAAGCATAAAGTGTAAAGCCTGGGGTGCCTAATGAGTGAGCTAACTCACATT
AATTGCGTTGCGCTCACTGCCCGCTTTCCAGTCGGGAAACCTGTCGTGCCAGCTGCATTAATGAATCGGC
CAACGCGCGGGGAGAGGCGGTTTGCGTATTGGGCGCTCTTCCGCTTCCTCGCTCACTGACTCGCTGCGCT
CGGTCGTTCGGCTGCGGCGAGCGGTATCAGCTCACTCAAAGGCGGTAATACGGTTATCCACAGAATCAGG
GGATAACGCAGGAAAGAACATGTGAGCAAAAGGCCAGCAAAAGGCCAGGAACCGTAAAAAGGCCGCGTTG
CTGGCGTTTTTCCATAGGCTCCGCCCCCCTGACGAGCATCACAAAAATCGACGCTCAAGTCAGAGGTGGC
GAAACCCGACAGGACTATAAAGATACCAGGCGTTTCCCCCTGGAAGCTCCCTCGTGCGCTCTCCTGTTCC
GACCCTGCCGCTTACCGGATACCTGTCCGCCTTTCTCCCTTCGGGAAGCGTGGCGCTTTCTCATAGCTCA
CGCTGTAGGTATCTCAGTTCGGTGTAGGTCGTTCGCTCCAAGCTGGGCTGTGTGCACGAACCCCCCGTTC
AGCCCGACCGCTGCGCCTTATCCGGTAACTATCGTCTTGAGTCCAACCCGGTAAGACACGACTTATCGCC
ACTGGCAGCAGCCACTGGTAACAGGATTAGCAGAGCGAGGTATGTAGGCGGTGCTACAGAGTTCTTGAAG
TGGTGGCCTAACTACGGCTACACTAGAAGAACAGTATTTGGTATCTGCGCTCTGCTGAAGCCAGTTACCT
TCGGAAAAAGAGTTGGTAGCTCTTGATCCGGCAAACAAACCACCGCTGGTAGCGGTGGTTTTTTTGTTTG
CAAGCAGCAGATTACGCGCAGAAAAAAAGGATCTCAAGAAGATCCTTTGATCTTTTCTACGGGGTCTGAC
GCTCAGTGGAACGAAAACTCACGTTAAGGGATTTTGGTCATGAGATTATCAAAAAGGATCTTCACCTAGA
TCCTTTTAAATTAAAAATGAAGTTTTAAATCAATCTAAAGTATATATGAGTAAACTTGGTCTGACAGTTA
CCAATGCTTAATCAGTGAGGCACCTATCTCAGCGATCTGTCTATTTCGTTCATCCATAGTTGCCTGACTC
CCCGTCGTGTAGATAACTACGATACGGGAGGGCTTACCATCTGGCCCCAGTGCTGCAATGATACCGCGAG
ACCCACGCTCACCGGCTCCAGATTTATCAGCAATAAACCAGCCAGCCGGAAGGGCCGAGCGCAGAAGTGG
TCCTGCAACTTTATCCGCCTCCATCCAGTCTATTAATTGTTGCCGGGAAGCTAGAGTAAGTAGTTCGCCA
GTTAATAGTTTGCGCAACGTTGTTGCCATCGCTACAGGCATCGTGGTGTCACGCTCGTCGTTTGGTATGG
CTTCATTCAGCTCCGGTTCCCAACGATCAAGGCGAGTTACATGATCCCCCATGTTGTGCAAAAAAGCGGT
TAGCTCCTTCGGTCCTCCGATCGTTGTCAGAAGTAAGTTGGCCGCAGTGTTATCACTCATGGTTATGGCA
GCACTGCATAATTCTCTTACTGTCATGCCATCCGTAAGATGCTTTTCTGTGACTGGTGAGTACTCAACCA
AGTCATTCTGAGAATAGTGTATGCGGCGACCGAGTTGCTCTTGCCCGGCGTCAATACGGGATAATACCGC
GCCACATAGCAGAACTTTAAAAGTGCTCATCATTGGAAAACGTTCTTCGGGGCGAAAACTCTCAAGGATC
TTACCGCTGTTGAGATCCAGTTCGATGTAACCCACTCGTGCACCCAACTGATCTTCAGCATCTTTTACTT
TCACCAGCGTTTCTGGGTGAGCAAAAACAGGAAGGCAAAATGCCGCAAAAAAGGGAATAAGGGCGACACG
GAAATGTTGAATACTCATACTCTTCCTTTTTCAATATTATTGAAGCATTTATCAGGGTTATTGTCTCATG
AGCGGATACATATTTGAATGTATTTAGAAAAATAAACAAATAGGGGTTCCGCGCACATTTCCCCGAAAAG
TGCCACCTAAATTGTAAGCGTTAATATTTTGTTAAAATTCGCGTTAAATTTTTGTTAAATCAGCTCATTT
TTTAACCAATAGGCCGAAATCGGCAAAATCCCTTATAAATCAAAAGAATAGACCGAGATAGGGT
[37 nt withheld, positions 3005-3041]
AAAGAACGTGGACTCCAACGTCAAAGG
[49 nt withheld, positions 3069-3117]
T
[91 nt withheld, positions 3119-3209]
G
[124 nt withheld, positions 3211-3334]
CCCATTCGCCATTCAGGCTGCGCAACTGTTGGGAAGGGCGATCGGTGCGGGCCTCTTCGCTATTACGCCA
GCTGGCGAAAGGGGGATGTGCTGCAAGGCGATTAAGTTGGGTAACGCCAGGGTTTTCCCAGTCACGACGT
TGTAAAACGACGGCCAGTGAGCGCGCGTAATACGACTCACTATAGGGCGAATTGGGTACGTCCCTAGGCC
TCCAAAAAAGCCTCCTCACTACTTCTGGAATAGCTCAGAGGCCGAGGCGGCCTCGGCCTCTGCATAAATA
AAAAAAATTAGTCAGCCATGGGGCGGAGAATGGGCGGAACTGGGCTGAGTTAGGGGCGGGATGGGCGGAG
TTAGGGGCGGGATAGCTAGAGCCAGACATGATAAGATACATTGATGAGTTTGGACAAACCACAACTAGAA
TGCAGTGAAAAAAATGCTTTATTTGTGAAATTTGTGATGCTATTGCTTTATTTGTAACCATTATAAGCTG
CAATAAACAAGTTCCTCTCACTCTCTGATATTCATTTCTTTGCAAGTTATAAATACTGAATAATAAGATG
ACATGAACTACTACTGCTAGAGATTTTCCACACTGACTAAAAGGGTCTGAGGGATCTCTAGTTACCAGAG
TCACACAACAGACGGGCACACACTACTTGAAGCACTCAAGGCAAGCTTTATTGAGGCTTAAGCAGTGGGT
TCCCTAGTTAGCCAGAGAGCTCCCAGGCTCAGATCTGGTCTAACCAGAGAGACCCAGTACAAGCAAAAAG
CAGATCTTGTCTTCGTTGGGAGTGAGCTAGCCCTTCCAGTCCCCCCTTTTCTTTTAAAAAGTGGCTAAGA
TCTACAGCTGCCTTGTAAGTCATTGGTCTTAAAGGTACCGGGCCCTCGACGGATCCCCGGTAGAATTAGA
TCACTAGTCCGGATATCTGCAGAATTCCAGGCGGGGAGGCGGCCCAAAGGGAGATCCGACTCGTCTGAGG
GCGAAGGCGAAGACGCGGAAGAGGCCGCAGAGCCGGCAGCAGGCCGCGGGAAGGAAGGTCCGCTGGATTG
AGGGCCGAAGGGACGTAGCAGAAGGACGTCCCGCGCAGAATCCAGGTGGCAACACAGGCGAGCAGCCATG
GAAAGGACGTCAGCTTCCCCGACAACACCACGGAATTGTCAGTGCCCAACAGCCGAGCCCCTGTCCAGCA
GCGGGCAAGGCAGGCGGCGATGAGTTCCGCCGTGGCAATAGGGAGGGGGAAAGCGAAAGTCCCGGAAAGG
AGCTGACAGGTGGTGGCAATGCCCCAACCAGTGGGGGTTGCGTCAGCAAACACAGTGCACACCACGCCAC
GTTGCCTGACAACGGGCCACAACTCCTCATAAAGAGACAGCAACCAGGATTTATACAAGGAGGAGAAAAT
GAAAGCCATACGGGAAGCAATAGCATGATACAAAGGCATTAAAGCAGCGTATCCACATAGCGTAAAAGGA
GCAACATAGTTAAGAATACCAGTCAATCTTTCACAAATTTTGTAATCCAGAGGTTGATTGTCGAGCGGCC
GCCACTGTGCTGGATATCAACCACTTTGTACAAGAAAGCTGGGTCTAGATATCTCGAGTGCGGCCGCTTT
ACTTGTACAGCTCGTCCATGCCGAGAGTGATCCCGGCGGCGGTGCGGAACTCCAGCAGGACCATGTGATC
GCGCTTCTCGTTGGGGTCTTTGCTCAGCACGGACTGGGTGCTCAGGTAGTGGCTGTCGGGCAGCAGCACG
GGGCCGTCGCCGATGGGGGTGTTCTGCTGGTAGTGGTCGGCGAGCTGCACGCTGCCGTCCTCCACGTTGT
GGCGGATCTTGAAGTTCACCTTGATGCCGTTCTTCTGCTTGACGGCCATGATATAGATGTTGTGGCTGTT
GAAGTTGTACTCCAGCTTGTGCCCCAGGATGTTGCCGTCCTCCTTGAAGTCGACGCCCTTCAGCTCGATG
CGGTTCACCAGGGTGTCGCCCTCGAACTTCACCTCGGCGCGGGTCTTGTAGGTGCCGTCGTCCTTGAAGA
AGATGGTGCGCTCCTGGACGTAGCCTTCGGGCATGGCGGACTTGAAGAAGTCGTGCTGCTTCATGTGGTC
GGGGTAGCGGGCGAAGCACTGCACGCCGTGGCTCAGGGTGGTCACGAGGGTGGGCCAGGGCACGGGCAGC
TTGCCGGTGGTGCAGATGAACTTCAGGGTCAGCTTGCCGTTGGTGGCATCGCCCTCGCCCTCGCCCCTCA
CGCTGAACTTGTGGCCGTTTACGTCGCCGTCCAGCTCGACCAGGATGGGCACCACCCCGGTGAACAGCTC
CTCGCCCTTGCTCACTGGGCCAGGATTCTCTTCCACGTCTCCGCAGGTGAGCAGGCTGCCTCTACCCTCG
CCGGATCCATTCATGAGTTGAGTCGCTTCCTTAACTGGCTGAAAAGGCTCTTCAGGTTTCACCATGAAAA
CTTTATGGCCCCCCCACAATACTGAGTCAGCATTTAATCGCCAACCACTAACCCACTGCTGCGCCTCCTG
ATTTGTCAACAATTCCATGAAGTTTTTCGGCACGCTTGCGAAATAATTGTTTGTGTTGGTGAAATTCGAT
GCTGAGTGTATACCAACAATGAACCCATCTCTAGTTGATACTAATGGATTGCCACACTGCCCATCCTTGG
TTTGAATCCAATGCTTCCAGAATGTGCCATCAGATGAAGGGAATGTGCAACTAGTGTCTGACACCATGCT
AGACATGCTCTTAGTTTGGAAGTTGGTTGTCACAAGACATATGCGCTCTTCCCTTTGTGGCTCTCTAAAT
TTCAGCTTTTGAGGAAATGGTGGGAAATCCTTAGGCATGCGAATAATTATCATGTCCCTCCCATCAATGA
GGTGTTGTTGCAAAGTCGTGGTGTTCTTGACCTTGAATACACCATGTAGTGATTGGACCAACAGTGTTCC
ATTATTTCTTCTAAACAAGTGCTTGTTTGTAATGATGAAGGGACCAAATCCAATACCATACAACGATGTT
GTGTGCCCATCAGATTCATTCGTCAAATGACAAATGGTGCTCGATATCGGGTTGTAATCACGCGGCCCCT
TAAACAAGCTTTCTCCCATGGTGAAGGGTACTGGATCCGGCTCGGTGGCGACCGGTGGATCCCGGGCCCG
CGGTACCGTCGACTGCAGAATTCGAAGCTTGAGCTCGAGATCCAGTCGACTGAATTGGTTCCTTTAAAGC
CTGCTTTTTTGTACAAACTTGTTGATATCTGCAGAATTCCACCACACTGGACTAGTCGACGAACCGGTGG
ATCCCCGGGTACCGAGCTCGAATTCTCCAGGCGATCTGACGGTTCACTAAACGAGCTCTGCTTATATAGG
CCTCCCACCGTACACGCCTACCTCGACATACGTTCTCTATCACTGATAGGGAGTAAACTCGACATACGTT
CTCTATCACTGATAGGGATAAACTCGACATACGTTCTCTATCACTGATAGGGAGTAAACTCGACATACGT
TCTCTATCACTGATAGGGAGTAAACTCGACATACGTTCTCTATCACTGATAGGGAGTAAACTCGAGGCTA
GTCTCGTGATCGATAAAATTTTGAATTTTTGTAATTTGTTTTTGTAATTCTTTAGTTTGTATGTCTGTTG
CTATTATGTCTACTATTCTTTCCCCTGCACTGTACCCCCCAATCCCCCCTTTTCTTTTAAAAGTTAACCG
ATACCGTCGAGATCCGTTCACTAATCGAATGGATCTGTCTCTGTCTCTCTCTCCACCTTCTTCTTCTATT
CCTTCGGGCCTGTCGGGTCCCCTCGGGGTTGGGAGGTGGGTCTGAAACGATAATGGTGAATATCCCTGCC
TAACTCTATTCACTATAGAAAGTACAGCAAAAACTATTCTTAAACCTACCAAGCCTCCTACTATCATTAT
GAATAATTTTATATACCACAGCCAATTTGTTATGTTAAACCAATTCCACAAACTTGCCCATTTATCTAAT
TCCAATAATTCTTGTTCATTCTTTTCTTGCTGGTTTTGCGATTCTTCAATTAAGGAGTGTATTAAGCTTG
TGTAATTGTTAATTTCTCTGTCCCACTCCATCCAGGTCGTGTGATTCCAAATCTGTTCCAGAGATTTATT
ACTCCAACTAGCATTCCAAGGCACAGCAGTGGTGCAAATGAGTTTTCCAGAGCAACCCCAAATCCCCAGG
AGCTGTTGATCCTTTAGGTATCTTTCCACAGCCAGGATTCTCGCCTGGAGCTGCTTGATGCCCCAGACTG
TGAGTTGCAACAGATGCTGTTGCGCCTCAATAGCCCTCAGCAAATTGTTCTGCTGCTGCACTATACCAGA
CAATAATTGTCTGGCCTGTACCGTCAGCGTCATTGACGCTGCGCCCATAGTGCTTCCTGCTGCTCCCAAG
AACCCAAGGAACAAAGCTCCTATTCCCACTGCTCTTTTTTCTCTCTGCACCACTCTTCTCTTTGCCTTGG
TGGGTGCTACTCCTAATGGTTCAATTTTTACTACTTTATATTTATATAATTCACTTCTCCAATTGTCCCT
CATATCTCCTCCTCCAGGTCTGAAGATCAGCGGCCGCTTGCTGTGCGGTGGTCTTACTTTTGTTTTGCTC
TTCCTCTATCTTGTCTAAAGCTTCCTTGGTGTCTTTTATCTCTATCCTTTGATGCACACAATAGAGGGTT
GCTACTGTATTATATAATGATCTAAGTTCTTCTGATCCTGTCTGAAGGGATGGTTGTAGCTGTCCCAGTA
TTTGTCTACAGCCTTCTGATGTTTCTAACAGGCCAGGATTAACTGCGAATCGTTCTAGCTCCCTGCTTGC
CCATACTATATGT
